Addgene plasmid #19342: pFA6a-5FLAG-hphMX6
Depositing lab: Eishi Noguchi. Depositing organization: Drexel University. Publication: A vector system for genomic FLAG epitope-tagging in Schizosaccharomyces pombe. Noguchi C, Garabedian MV, Malik M, Noguchi E. Biotechnol J. 2008 Oct;3(9-10):1280-5. doi: 10.1002/biot.200800140. PubMed 18729046.
Backbone
  Vector backbone: pFA6a-5FLAG-kanMX6
  Backbone size w/o insert (bp): 2900
  Vector type: Yeast Expression
  Selectable markers: Hygromycin
Growth in bacteria
  Bacterial resistance: Ampicillin, 100 μg/mL
  Growth temperature: 37°C
  Growth strain: DH5alpha
  Copy number: Unknown
Gene/Insert
  Gene/Insert name: hphMX6
  Species: E. coli
  Insert size (bp): 1700
  Cloning method: Restriction Enzyme; 5′ cloning site BglII (unknown if destroyed); 3′ cloning site PmeI (unknown if destroyed)
  Sequencing primers: 5′ n/a
Terms and licenses: Academic/Nonprofit Terms; Industry Terms: Not Available to Industry
How to cite: pFA6a-5FLAG-hphMX6 was a gift from Eishi Noguchi (Addgene plasmid # 19342 ; http://n2t.net/addgene:19342 ; RRID:Addgene_19342)
