[The description below was written by a language model from this plasmid's Addgene catalogue record and pLannotate feature annotations shown in this document.]
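Description:
pFA6a-5FLAG-hphMX6 is a 4.5 kb template plasmid of the pFA6a family, built for genomic C-terminal FLAG epitope tagging in the fission yeast Schizosaccharomyces pombe. It was derived from pFA6a-5FLAG-kanMX6 by placing the roughly 1.7 kb hphMX6 cassette between BglII and PmeI sites, which presumably replaced the kanMX6 marker of the parent, giving a version of the tagging module selected with hygromycin. In E. coli the plasmid is maintained through a high-copy ColE1/pUC-type origin and an ampicillin resistance gene (β-lactamase with its own promoter). The feature table shows no yeast replication origin, which fits its role as a source of an integrating DNA fragment rather than an episomal expression vector, despite the "Yeast Expression" catalogue label.

The functional module runs in one orientation. It starts with a coding segment for five tandem FLAG epitopes, followed by the S. cerevisiae ADH1 transcription terminator and then the hphMX6 marker, which carries the E. coli-derived hygromycin phosphotransferase gene. No promoter precedes the tag. In modules of this type, the cassette is usually amplified with primers bearing homology to the target locus and integrated by homologous recombination at the 3′ end of a chosen gene. The tagged protein is then expressed from its native promoter, terminated by the ADH1 terminator, and integrants are recovered on hygromycin. The tag permits detection or immunoprecipitation with anti-FLAG antibodies, and the alternative marker allows combination with other marked alleles.

SP6 and T7 promoters flank the module as backbone remnants. The short lacI, rop and bom fragments annotated elsewhere are likewise vestigial backbone sequences.
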