Features (pLannotate 1.2.2; 11 found; start..end, strand, type, name):
     69..200     +  CDS            5xFLAG: five tandem FLAG® epitope tags
    227..414     +  terminator     ADH1 terminator: S. cerevisiae ADH1; transcription terminator for the S. cerevisiae alcohol dehydrogenase 1 (ADH1) gene
    489..2064    +  gene           hphMX6: yeast selectable marker conferring hygromycin resistance
   2169..2187    -  promoter       T7 promoter: promoter for bacteriophage T7 RNA polymerase
   2209..2262    -  CDS            lacI (fragment): lac repressor; lacI; The lac repressor binds to the lac operator to inhibit transcription in E. coli. This inhibition can be relieved by adding lactose or isopropyl-β-D-thiogalactopyranoside (IPTG).
   2445..3033    -  rep_origin     ori: high-copy-number ColE1/pMB1/pBR322/pUC origin of replication
   3204..4064    -  CDS            AmpR: β-lactamase; bla; confers resistance to ampicillin, carbenicillin, and related antibiotics
   4065..4169    -  promoter       AmpR promoter: bla
   4264..4299    +  CDS            rop (fragment): Rop protein, which maintains plasmids at low copy number; rop
   4401..4452    +  misc_feature   bom (fragment): basis of mobility region from pBR322
   4515..2       +  promoter       SP6 promoter (across the origin): promoter for bacteriophage SP6 RNA polymerase
>Addgene plasmid #19342 | pFA6a-5FLAG-hphMX6 | depositor full sequence | sequence record 8997 | Author sequence
GAACGCGGCCGCCAGCTGAAGCTTCGTACGCTGCAGGTCGACGGATCCCCGGGTTAATTAATCATATGGA
CTACAAGGACGACGATGACAAGGATTACAAAGATGACGACGATAAGCTTATGGACTACAAGGACGACGAT
GACAAGGATTACAAAGATGACGACGATAAGCTTATGGACTACAAGGACGACGATGACAAGCATATGGGCG
CGCCACTTCTAAATAAGCGAATTTCTTATGATTTATGATTTTTATTATTAAATAAGTTATAAAAAAAATA
AGTGTATACAAATTTTAAAGTGACTCTTAGGTTTTAAAACGAAAATTCTTATTCTTGAGTAACTCTTTCC
TGTAGGTCAGGTTGCTTTCTCAGGTATAGTATGAGGTCGCTCTTATTGACCACACCTCTACCGGCAGATC
CGCTAGGGATAACAGGGTAATATAGATCTGTTTAGCTTGCCTCGTCCCCGCCGGGTCACCCGGCCAGCGA
CATGGAGGCCCAGAATACCCTCCTTGACAGTCTTGACGTGCGCAGCTCAGGGGCATGATGTGACTGTCGC
CCGTACATTTAGCCCATACATCCCCATGTATAATCATTTGCATCCATACATTTTGATGGCCGCACGGCGC
GAAGCAAAAATTACGGCTCCTCGCTGCAGACCTGCGAGCAGGGAAACGCTCCCCTCACAGACGCGTTGAA
TTGTCCCCACGCCGCGCCCCTGTAGAGAAATATAAAAGGTTAGGATTTGCCACTGAGGTTCTTCTTTCAT
ATACTTCCTTTTAAAATCTTGCTAGGATACAGTTCTCACATCACATCCGAACATAAACAACCATGGGTAA
AAAGCCTGAACTCACCGCGACGTCTGTCGAGAAGTTTCTGATCGAAAAGTTCGACAGCGTCTCCGACCTG
ATGCAGCTCTCGGAGGGCGAAGAATCTCGTGCTTTCAGCTTCGATGTAGGAGGGCGTGGATATGTCCTGC
GGGTAAATAGCTGCGCCGATGGTTTCTACAAAGATCGTTATGTTTATCGGCACTTTGCATCGGCCGCGCT
CCCGATTCCGGAAGTGCTTGACATTGGGGAATTCAGCGAGAGCCTGACCTATTGCATCTCCCGCCGTGCA
CAGGGTGTCACGTTGCAAGACCTGCCTGAAACCGAACTGCCCGCTGTTCTGCAGCCGGTCGCGGAGGCCA
TGGATGCGATCGCTGCGGCCGATCTTAGCCAGACGAGCGGGTTCGGCCCATTCGGACCGCAAGGAATCGG
TCAATACACTACATGGCGTGATTTCATATGCGCGATTGCTGATCCCCATGTGTATCACTGGCAAACTGTG
ATGGACGACACCGTCAGTGCGTCCGTCGCGCAGGCTCTCGATGAGCTGATGCTTTGGGCCGAGGACTGCC
CCGAAGTCCGGCACCTCGTGCACGCGGATTTCGGCTCCAACAATGTCCTGACGGACAATGGCCGCATAAC
AGCGGTCATTGACTGGAGCGAGGCGATGTTCGGGGATTCCCAATACGAGGTCGCCAACATCTTCTTCTGG
AGGCCGTGGTTGGCTTGTATGGAGCAGCAGACGCGCTACTTCGAGCGGAGGCATCCGGAGCTTGCAGGAT
CGCCGCGGCTCCGGGCGTATATGCTCCGCATTGGTCTTGACCAACTCTATCAGAGCTTGGTTGACGGCAA
TTTCGATGATGCAGCTTGGGCGCAGGGTCGATGCGACGCAATCGTCCGATCCGGAGCCGGGACTGTCGGG
CGTACACAAATCGCCCGCAGAAGCGCGGCCGTCTGGACCGATGGCTGTGTAGAAGTACTCGCCGATAGTG
GAAACCGACGCCCCAGCACTCGTCCGAGGGCAAAGGAATAATCAGTACTGACAATAAAAAGATTCTTGTT
TTCAAGAACTTGTCATTTGTATAGTTTTTTTATATTGTAGTTGTTCTATTTTAATCAAATGTTAGCGTGA
TTTATATTTTTTTTCGCCTCGACATCATCTGCCCAGATGCGAAGTTAAGTGCGCAGAAAGTAATATCATG
CGTCAATCGTATGTGAATGCTGGTCGCTATACTGCTGTCGATTCGATACTAACGCCGCCATCCAGTTTAA
ACGAGCTCGAATTCATCGATGATATCAGATCCACTAGTGGCCTATGCGGCCGCGGATCTGCCGGTCTCCC
TATAGTGAGTCGTATTAATTTCGATAAGCCAGGTTAACCTGCATTAATGAATCGGCCAACGCGCGGGGAG
AGGCGGTTTGCGTATTGGGCGCTCTTCCGCTTCCTCGCTCACTGACTCGCTGCGCTCGGTCGTTCGGCTG
CGGCGAGCGGTATCAGCTCACTCAAAGGCGGTAATACGGTTATCCACAGAATCAGGGGATAACGCAGGAA
AGAACATGTGAGCAAAAGGCCAGCAAAAGGCCAGGAACCGTAAAAAGGCCGCGTTGCTGGCGTTTTTCCA
TAGGCTCCGCCCCCCTGACGAGCATCACAAAAATCGACGCTCAAGTCAGAGGTGGCGAAACCCGACAGGA
CTATAAAGATACCAGGCGTTTCCCCCTGGAAGCTCCCTCGTGCGCTCTCCTGTTCCGACCCTGCCGCTTA
CCGGATACCTGTCCGCCTTTCTCCCTTCGGGAAGCGTGGCGCTTTCTCAATGCTCACGCTGTAGGTATCT
CAGTTCGGTGTAGGTCGTTCGCTCCAAGCTGGGCTGTGTGCACGAACCCCCCGTTCAGCCCGACCGCTGC
GCCTTATCCGGTAACTATCGTCTTGAGTCCAACCCGGTAAGACACGACTTATCGCCACTGGCAGCAGCCA
CTGGTAACAGGATTAGCAGAGCGAGGTATGTAGGCGGTGCTACAGAGTTCTTGAAGTGGTGGCCTAACTA
CGGCTACACTAGAAGGACAGTATTTGGTATCTGCGCTCTGCTGAAGCCAGTTACCTTCGGAAAAAGAGTT
GGTAGCTCTTGATCCGGCAAACAAACCACCGCTGGTAGCGGTGGTTTTTTTGTTTGCAAGCAGCAGATTA
CGCGCAGAAAAAAAGGATCTCAAGAAGATCCTTTGATCTTTTCTACGGGGTCTGACGCTCAGTGGAACGA
AAACTCACGTTAAGGGATTTTGGTCATGAGATTATCAAAAAGGATCTTCACCTAGATCCTTTTAAATTAA
AAATGAAGTTTTAAATCAATCTAAAGTATATATGAGTAAACTTGGTCTGACAGTTACCAATGCTTAATCA
GTGAGGCACCTATCTCAGCGATCTGTCTATTTCGTTCATCCATAGTTGCCTGACTCCCCGTCGTGTAGAT
AACTACGATACGGGAGGGCTTACCATCTGGCCCCAGTGCTGCAATGATACCGCGAGACCCACGCTCACCG
GCTCCAGATTTATCAGCAATAAACCAGCCAGCCGGAAGGGCCGAGCGCAGAAGTGGTCCTGCAACTTTAT
CCGCCTCCATCCAGTCTATTAATTGTTGCCGGGAAGCTAGAGTAAGTAGTTCGCCAGTTAATAGTTTGCG
CAACGTTGTTGCCATTGCTACAGGCATCGTGGTGTCACGCTCGTCGTTTGGTATGGCTTCATTCAGCTCC
GGTTCCCAACGATCAAGGCGAGTTACATGATCCCCCATGTTGTGCAAAAAAGCGGTTAGCTCCTTCGGTC
CTCCGATCGTTGTCAGAAGTAAGTTGGCCGCAGTGTTATCACTCATGGTTATGGCAGCACTGCATAATTC
TCTTACTGTCATGCCATCCGTAAGATGCTTTTCTGTGACTGGTGAGTACTCAACCAAGTCATTCTGAGAA
TAGTGTATGCGGCGACCGAGTTGCTCTTGCCCGGCGTCAATACGGGATAATACCGCGCCACATAGCAGAA
CTTTAAAAGTGCTCATCATTGGAAAACGTTCTTCGGGGCGAAAACTCTCAAGGATCTTACCGCTGTTGAG
ATCCAGTTCGATGTAACCCACTCGTGCACCCAACTGATCTTCAGCATCTTTTACTTTCACCAGCGTTTCT
GGGTGAGCAAAAACAGGAAGGCAAAATGCCGCAAAAAAGGGAATAAGGGCGACACGGAAATGTTGAATAC
TCATACTCTTCCTTTTTCAATATTATTGAAGCATTTATCAGGGTTATTGTCTCATGAGCGGATACATATT
TGAATGTATTTAGAAAAATAAACAAATAGGGGTTCCGCGCACATTTCCCCGAAAAGTGCCACCTGACGTC
TAAGAAACCATTATTATCATGACATTAACCTATAAAAATAGGCGTATCACGAGGCCCTTTCGTCTCGCGC
GTTTCGGTGATGACGGTGAAAACCTCTGACACATGCAGCTCCCGGAGACGGTCACAGCTTGTCTGTAAGC
GGATGCCGGGAGCAGACAAGCCCGTCAGGGCGCGTCAGCGGGTGTTGGCGGGTGTCGGGGCTGGCTTAAC
TATGCGGCATCAGAGCAGATTGTACTGAGAGTGCACCATATGGACATATTGTCGTTAGAACGCGGCTACA
ATTAATACATAACCTTATGTATCATACACATACGATTTAGGTGACACTATA
