>Addgene plasmid #19342 | pFA6a-5FLAG-hphMX6 | addgene partial sequence | sequence record 73866 | Sp6 5'-ATTTAGGTGACACTATAG-3'
AAGCTTCGTACGCTGCAGGTCGACGGATCCCCGGGTTAATTAATCATATGGACTACAAGGACGACGATGA
CAAGGATTACAAAGATGACGACGATAAGCTTATGGACTACAAGGACGACGATGACAAGGATTACAAAGAT
GACGACGATAAGCTTATGGACTACAAGGACGACGATGACAAGCATATGGGCGCGCCACTTCTAAATAAGC
GAATTTCTTATGATTTATGATTTTTATTATTAAATAAGTTATAAAAAAAATAAGTGTATACAAATTTTAA
AGTGACTCTTAGGTTTTAAAACGAAAATTCTTATTCTTGAGTAACTCTTTCCTGTAGGTCAGGTTGCTTT
CTCAGGTATAGTATGAGGTCGCTCTTATTGACCACACCTCTACCGGCAGATCCGCTAGGGATAACAGGGT
AATATAGATCTGTTTAGCTTGCCTCGTCCCCGCCGGGTCACCCGGCCAGCGACATGGAGGCCCAGAATAC
CCTCCTTGACAGTCTTGACGTGCGCAGCTCAGGGGCATGATGTGACTGTCGCCCGTACATTTAGCCCATA
CATCCCCATGTATAATCATTTGCATCCATACATTTTGATGGCCGCACGGCGCGAAGCAAAAATTACGGCT
CCTCGCTGCGGACCTGCGAGCAGGGAAACGCTCCCCTCACAGACGCGTTGAATTGTCCCCACGCCGCGCC
CCTGTAGAGAAATATAAAAGGTTAGGATTTGCCACTGAGGTTCTTCTTTCATATACTTCCTTTTAAAATC
TTGCTAGGATACAGTTCTCACATCACATCCGAACATAAACAACCATGGGTAAAAAGCCTGAACTCACCGC
GACGTCTGTCGAGAAGTTTCTGATCGAAAAGTTCGACAGCGTCTCCGACCTGATGCGGCTCTCGGAGGGC
GAAGAATCTCGTGCTTTCAGCTTCGATGTAGGAGGGCGTGGATATGTCCTGCGGGTAAATAGCTGCGCCG
ATGGTTTCTACAAAG
