>Addgene plasmid #19342 | pFA6a-5FLAG-hphMX6 | addgene partial sequence | sequence record 73870 | T7 5'-TAATACGACTCACTATAGGG-3'
GCGGCCGCATAGGCCACTAGTGGATCTGATATCATCGATGAATTCGAGCTCGTTTAAACTGGATGGCGGC
GTTAGTATCGAATCGACAGCAGTATAGCGACCAGCATTCACATACGATTGACGCATGATATTACTTTCTG
CGCACTTAACTTCGCATCTGGGCAGATGATGTCGAGGCGAAAAAAAATATAAATCACGCTAACATTTGAT
TAAAATAGAACAACTACAATATAAAAAAACTATACAAATGACAAGTTCTTGAAAACAAGAATCTTTTTAT
TGTCAGTACTGATTATTCCTTTGCCCTCGGACGAGTGCTGGGGCGTCGGTTTCCACTATCGGCGAGTACT
TCTACACAGCCATCGGTCCAGACGGCCGCGCTTCTGCGGGCGATTTGTGTACGCCCGACAGTCCCGGCTC
CGGATCGGACGATTGCGTCGCATCGACCCTGCGCCCAAGCTGCATCATCGAAATTGCCGTCAACCAAGCT
CTGATAGAGTTGGTCAAGACCAATGCGGAGCATATACGCCCGGAGCCGCGGCGATCCTGCAAGCTCCGGA
TGCCTCCGCTCGAAGTAGCGCGTCTGCTGCTCCATACAAGCCAACCACGGCCTCCAGAAGAAGATGTTGG
CGACCTCGTATTGGGAATCCCCGAACATCGCCTCGCTCCAGTCAATGACCGCTGTTATGCGGCCATTGTC
CGTCAGGACATTGTTGGAGCCGAAATCCGCGTGCACGAGGTGCCGGACTTCGGGGCAGTCCTCGGCCCAA
AGCATCAGCTCATCGAGAGCCTGCGCGACGGACGCACCGACGGTGTCGTCCATCACAGTTTGCCAGTGAT
ACACATGGGGATCAGCAATCGCGCATATGAAATCACGCCATGTAGTGTATTGACCGATTCCTTGCGGTCC
GAATGGGCCGAACCCGCTCGTCTGGCTAAGATCGGCCGCAGCGATCGCATCCATGGCCTCCGCGACCGGC
TGC
